>Addgene plasmid #32707 | pcDNA3-GFPLaminA-L85R | addgene partial sequence | sequence record 39846 | EGFP-C 5'-CATGGTCCTGCTGGAGTTCGTG-3'
TGGACGAGCTGTACAAGCCAGGAGCCGGCGCAGGTGCTGGAGCAGGTGCAGGCGGCCGCGAGACCCCGTC
CCAGCGGCGCGCCACCCGCAGCGGGGCGCAGGCCAGCTCCACTCCGCTGTCGCCCACCCGCATCACCCGG
CTGCAGGAGAAGGAGGACCTGCAGGAGCTCAATGATCGCTTGGCGGTCTACATCGACCGTGTGCGCTCGC
TGGAAACGGAGAACGCAGGGCTGCGCCTTCGCATCACCGAGTCTGAAGAGGTGGTCAGCCGCGAGGTGTC
CGGCATCAAGGCCGCCTACGAGGCCGAGCGCGGGGATGCCCGCAAGACCCTTGACTCAGTAGCCAAGGAG
CGCGCCCGCCTGCAGCTGGAGCTGAGCAAAGTGCGTGAGGAGTTTAAGGAGCTGAAAGCGCGCAATACCA
AGAAGGAGGGTGACCTGATAGCTGCTCAGGCTCGGCTGAAGGACCTGGAGGCTCTGCTGAACTCCAAGGA
GGCCGCACTGAGCACTGCTCTCAGTGAGAAGCGCACGCTGGAGGGCGAGCTGCATGATCTGCGGGGCCAG
GTGGCCAAGCTTGAGGCAGCCCTAGGTGAGGCCAAGAAGCAACTTCAGGATGAGATGCTGCGGCGGGTGG
ATGCTGAGAACAGGCTGCAGACCATGAAGGAGGAACTGGACTTCCAGAAGAACATCTACAGTGAGGAGCT
GCGTGAGACCAAGCGCCGTCA
