[The description below was written by a language model from this plasmid's Addgene catalogue record.]
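Description:
pcDNA3-GFPLaminA-L85R is a mammalian expression plasmid built on the Invitrogen pcDNA3 backbone (about 5.4 kb without insert). It carries a roughly 2.8 kb insert encoding human lamin A (LMNA) fused at its N terminus to GFP. The insert was placed between the EcoRI and XbaI sites of the polylinker, although the record does not say whether these sites survived cloning. Expression is driven by the CMV immediate-early promoter, which gives strong constitutive transcription in most mammalian cell lines. The listed BGH reverse sequencing primer is consistent with the bovine growth hormone polyadenylation region that normally lies downstream of the pcDNA3 cloning site. The plasmid is propagated in E. coli under ampicillin selection, and its copy number is recorded as unknown. A neomycin resistance marker allows G418 selection of stably transfected mammalian cells. No feature table is provided, so the details of the backbone elements beyond these catalogue fields are not documented here.

The lamin A coding sequence carries the L85R substitution, a leucine-to-arginine change at residue 85. LMNA mutations underlie a range of laminopathies, as the gene's many disease-related aliases reflect. The associated publication concerns altered protein dynamics of disease-associated lamin A mutants. The GFP fusion lets the mutant protein be followed in living or fixed cells, so that its localisation, its incorporation into the nuclear lamina and its mobility can be examined by fluorescence microscopy. The construct is therefore suited to transient or stable expression studies of how this mutant lamin A behaves in cells.
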