Addgene plasmid #32707: pcDNA3-GFPLaminA-L85R
Depositing lab: Wendy Bickmore. Depositing organization: University of Edinburgh. Publication: Altered protein dynamics of disease-associated lamin A mutants. Gilchrist S, Gilbert N, Perry P, Ostlund C, Worman HJ, Bickmore WA. BMC Cell Biol. 2004 Dec 13;5(1):46. 10.1186/1471-2121-5-46 PubMed 15596010.
Backbone
  Vector backbone: pcDNA3
  Backbone manufacturer: Invitrogen
  Backbone size w/o insert (bp): 5446
  Vector type: Mammalian Expression
  Selectable markers: Neomycin (select with G418)
Growth in bacteria
  Bacterial resistance: Ampicillin, 100 μg/mL
  Growth temperature: 37°C
  Growth strain: DH5alpha
  Copy number: Unknown
Gene/Insert
  Gene/Insert name: Lamin A
  Species: H. sapiens (human)
  Insert size (bp): 2800
  Mutation: L85R
  Entrez Gene: LMNA (a.k.a. CDCD1, CDDC, CMD1A, CMT2B1, EMD2, FPL, FPLD, FPLD2, HGPS, IDC, LDP1, LFP, LGMD1B, LMN1, LMNC, LMNL1, MADA, PRO1)
  Promoter: CMV
  Tag / fusion protein: GFP (N terminal on insert)
  Cloning method: Restriction Enzyme; 5′ cloning site EcoRI (unknown if destroyed); 3′ cloning site XbaI (unknown if destroyed)
  Sequencing primers: 5′ CMV-F; 3′ BGH-rev
Terms and licenses: Academic/Nonprofit Terms; Industry Terms: Not Available to Industry
How to cite: pcDNA3-GFPLaminA-L85R was a gift from Wendy Bickmore (Addgene plasmid # 32707 ; http://n2t.net/addgene:32707 ; RRID:Addgene_32707)
